Addgene plasmid #112726: pET28a_6HT-TBP6.7(R49A)
Purpose: Arg49 of TBP6.7 and other TBPs is the only arginine that was lab-evolved from wild-type U1A to play a significant role in TAR RNA recognition. Mutation results in ~230-fold reduction in Kd.
Depositing lab: Joseph Wedekind. Depositing organization: University of Rochester Medical Center. Publication: Structure of HIV TAR in complex with a Lab-Evolved RRM provides insight into duplex RNA recognition and synthesis of a constrained peptide that impairs transcription. Belashov IA, Crawford DW, Cavender CE, Dai P, Beardslee PC, Mathews DH, Pentelute BL, McNaughton BR, Wedekind JE. Nucleic Acids Res. 2018 Jul 27;46(13):6401-6415. doi: 10.1093/nar/gky529. PubMed 29961805.
Backbone
  Vector backbone: pET28a(+)
  Backbone size w/o insert (bp): 5277
  Vector type: Bacterial Expression
Growth in bacteria
  Bacterial resistance: Kanamycin, 50 μg/mL
  Growth temperature: 37°C
  Growth strain: DH5alpha
  Copy number: High Copy
Gene/Insert
  Gene/Insert name: 6His-TEV-TBP6.7(R49A)
  Insert size (bp): 359
  Mutation: R49A
  Promoter: T7
  Tag / fusion protein: 6His-TEV (N terminal on insert)
  Cloning method: Restriction Enzyme; 5′ cloning site NcoI (not destroyed); 3′ cloning site BamHI (not destroyed)
  Sequencing primers: 5′ T7 promoter; 3′ T7 terminator
Terms and licenses: Academic/Nonprofit Terms; Industry Terms: Not Available to Industry
How to cite: pET28a_6HT-TBP6.7(R49A) was a gift from Joseph Wedekind (Addgene plasmid # 112726 ; http://n2t.net/addgene:112726 ; RRID:Addgene_112726)
