[The description below was written by a language model from this plasmid's Addgene catalogue record and pLannotate feature annotations shown in this document.]
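Description:
pET28a_6HT-TBP6.7(R49A) is a bacterial expression plasmid built on the pET28a(+) backbone for producing a point mutant of TBP6.7, a TAR-binding protein that was evolved in the laboratory from the RNA recognition motif of U1A to recognise HIV TAR RNA. The roughly 360 bp insert was placed between the NcoI and BamHI sites, both retained, and encodes an N-terminal six-histidine tag followed by a TEV protease site, allowing affinity purification and subsequent tag removal. Automated annotation labels the coding region as a fragment of the Drosophila U1A homologue snf, which reflects the U1A ancestry of the protein rather than a fly origin. The short "capTEV" hit corresponds to the His/TEV leader. A small "SET1" fragment just before the terminator is probably a homology match to residual vector sequence rather than a fused tag.

Expression is driven by the T7 promoter with an adjacent lac operator and the T7 gene 10 ribosome binding site, and ends at the T7 terminator. The plasmid-borne lacI gene supplies repressor, so transcription is IPTG-inducible in hosts that provide T7 RNA polymerase. The plasmid is selected with kanamycin through aph(3')-Ia and replicates from a pBR322-type origin accompanied by bom and rop. The catalogue lists it as high copy, although rop normally restrains copy number. An f1 origin is also present. The depositor and NGS sequences (about 5.6 kb) give essentially identical feature maps.

The R49A substitution removes the only lab-evolved arginine that contributes significantly to TAR recognition. The record describes its effect as a roughly 230-fold change in Kd, which makes the protein useful as a weakened-binding comparator in structural and biophysical studies.
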