Features (pLannotate 1.2.2; 19 found; start..end, strand, type, name):
     12..467     +  rep_origin     f1 ori (sequence partly withheld): f1 bacteriophage origin of replication; arrow indicates direction of (+) strand synthesis
    494..551     +  promoter       AmpR promoter (fragment): bla
    560..1375    -  CDS            KanR: aminoglycoside phosphotransferase; aph(3')-Ia; confers resistance to kanamycin in bacteria or G418 (Geneticin®) in eukaryotes
   1497..2085    +  rep_origin     ori: high-copy-number ColE1/pMB1/pBR322/pUC origin of replication
   2271..2413    -  misc_feature   bom: basis of mobility region from pBR322
   2515..2706    -  CDS            rop: Rop protein, which maintains plasmids at low copy number; rop
   2723..3103    +  CDS            YPB1_ECOLX: Protein predicted: Swiss-Prot protein existence level 4. From Escherichia coli.
   3175..3466    -  CDS            TcR (fragment): tetracycline efflux protein; tet; confers resistance to tetracycline
   3481..3502    -  protein_bind   CAP binding site: CAP binding activates transcription in the presence of cAMP. E. coli catabolite activator protein
   3515..4597    -  CDS            lacI: lac repressor; lacI; The lac repressor binds to the lac operator to inhibit transcription in E. coli. This inhibition can be relieved by adding lactose or isopropyl-β-D-thiogalactopyranoside (IPTG).
   4598..4675    -  promoter       lacI promoter: lacI
   4683..4962    -  CDS            TcR (fragment): tetracycline efflux protein; tet; confers resistance to tetracycline
   4984..5002    +  promoter       T7 promoter: promoter for bacteriophage T7 RNA polymerase
   5003..5027    +  protein_bind   lac operator: The lac repressor binds to the lac operator to inhibit transcription in E. coli. This inhibition can be relieved by adding lactose or isopropyl-β-D-thiogalactopyranoside (IPTG). lac repressor encoded by lacI
   5042..5064    +  RBS            RBS: efficient ribosome binding site from bacteriophage T7 gene 10 (Olins and Rangwala, 1989)
   5083..5099    +  CDS            capTEV™ (fragment): composite tag for in vivo biotinylation, TEV protease cleavage, and 6xHis tagging
   5146..5496    +  CDS            snf (fragment): SNRPA_DROME - Also known as D25, fs(1)1621, liz. Experimental evidence at protein level: Swiss-Prot protein existence level 1. Binds stem loop II of U1 snRNA. It is the first snRNP to interact with pre-mRNA. This interaction is required for the subsequent binding of U2 snRNP and the U4/U6/U5 tri-snRNP (By similarity). Plays a role in regulating sex-lethal splicing. From Drosophila melanogaster (Fruit fly).
   5507..5556    +  CDS            SET1 (fragment): solubility-enhancement tag derived from T7 phage gene 10B
   5564..5611    +  terminator     T7 terminator: transcription terminator for bacteriophage T7 RNA polymerase
>Addgene plasmid #112726 | pET28a_6HT-TBP6.7(R49A) | depositor full sequence | sequence record 212434 | Full Sequence
TGGCGAATGGG
[124 nt withheld, positions 12-135]
C
[91 nt withheld, positions 137-227]
A
[49 nt withheld, positions 229-277]
CCTTTGACGTTGGAGTCCACGTTCTTT
[37 nt withheld, positions 305-341]
ACCCTATCTCGGTCTATTCTTTTGATTTATAAGGGATTTTGCCGATTTCGGCCTATTGGTTAAAAAATGA
GCTGATTTAACAAAAATTTAACGCGAATTTTAACAAAATATTAACGTTTACAATTTCAGGTGGCACTTTT
CGGGGAAATGTGCGCGGAACCCCTATTTGTTTATTTTTCTAAATACATTCAAATATGTATCCGCTCATGA
ATTAATTCTTAGAAAAACTCATCGAGCATCAAATGAAACTGCAATTTATTCATATCAGGATTATCAATAC
CATATTTTTGAAAAAGCCGTTTCTGTAATGAAGGAGAAAACTCACCGAGGCAGTTCCATAGGATGGCAAG
ATCCTGGTATCGGTCTGCGATTCCGACTCGTCCAACATCAATACAACCTATTAATTTCCCCTCGTCAAAA
ATAAGGTTATCAAGTGAGAAATCACCATGAGTGACGACTGAATCCGGTGAGAATGGCAAAAGTTTATGCA
TTTCTTTCCAGACTTGTTCAACAGGCCAGCCATTACGCTCGTCATCAAAATCACTCGCATCAACCAAACC
GTTATTCATTCGTGATTGCGCCTGAGCGAGACGAAATACGCGATCGCTGTTAAAAGGACAATTACAAACA
GGAATCGAATGCAACCGGCGCAGGAACACTGCCAGCGCATCAACAATATTTTCACCTGAATCAGGATATT
CTTCTAATACCTGGAATGCTGTTTTCCCGGGGATCGCAGTGGTGAGTAACCATGCATCATCAGGAGTACG
GATAAAATGCTTGATGGTCGGAAGAGGCATAAATTCCGTCAGCCAGTTTAGTCTGACCATCTCATCTGTA
ACATCATTGGCAACGCTACCTTTGCCATGTTTCAGAAACAACTCTGGCGCATCGGGCTTCCCATACAATC
GATAGATTGTCGCACCTGATTGCCCGACATTATCGCGAGCCCATTTATACCCATATAAATCAGCATCCAT
GTTGGAATTTAATCGCGGCCTAGAGCAAGACGTTTCCCGTTGAATATGGCTCATAACACCCCTTGTATTA
CTGTTTATGTAAGCAGACAGTTTTATTGTTCATGACCAAAATCCCTTAACGTGAGTTTTCGTTCCACTGA
GCGTCAGACCCCGTAGAAAAGATCAAAGGATCTTCTTGAGATCCTTTTTTTCTGCGCGTAATCTGCTGCT
TGCAAACAAAAAAACCACCGCTACCAGCGGTGGTTTGTTTGCCGGATCAAGAGCTACCAACTCTTTTTCC
GAAGGTAACTGGCTTCAGCAGAGCGCAGATACCAAATACTGTCCTTCTAGTGTAGCCGTAGTTAGGCCAC
CACTTCAAGAACTCTGTAGCACCGCCTACATACCTCGCTCTGCTAATCCTGTTACCAGTGGCTGCTGCCA
GTGGCGATAAGTCGTGTCTTACCGGGTTGGACTCAAGACGATAGTTACCGGATAAGGCGCAGCGGTCGGG
CTGAACGGGGGGTTCGTGCACACAGCCCAGCTTGGAGCGAACGACCTACACCGAACTGAGATACCTACAG
CGTGAGCTATGAGAAAGCGCCACGCTTCCCGAAGGGAGAAAGGCGGACAGGTATCCGGTAAGCGGCAGGG
TCGGAACAGGAGAGCGCACGAGGGAGCTTCCAGGGGGAAACGCCTGGTATCTTTATAGTCCTGTCGGGTT
TCGCCACCTCTGACTTGAGCGTCGATTTTTGTGATGCTCGTCAGGGGGGCGGAGCCTATGGAAAAACGCC
AGCAACGCGGCCTTTTTACGGTTCCTGGCCTTTTGCTGGCCTTTTGCTCACATGTTCTTTCCTGCGTTAT
CCCCTGATTCTGTGGATAACCGTATTACCGCCTTTGAGTGAGCTGATACCGCTCGCCGCAGCCGAACGAC
CGAGCGCAGCGAGTCAGTGAGCGAGGAAGCGGAAGAGCGCCTGATGCGGTATTTTCTCCTTACGCATCTG
TGCGGTATTTCACACCGCATATATGGTGCACTCTCAGTACAATCTGCTCTGATGCCGCATAGTTAAGCCA
GTATACACTCCGCTATCGCTACGTGACTGGGTCATGGCTGCGCCCCGACACCCGCCAACACCCGCTGACG
CGCCCTGACGGGCTTGTCTGCTCCCGGCATCCGCTTACAGACAAGCTGTGACCGTCTCCGGGAGCTGCAT
GTGTCAGAGGTTTTCACCGTCATCACCGAAACGCGCGAGGCAGCTGCGGTAAAGCTCATCAGCGTGGTCG
TGAAGCGATTCACAGATGTCTGCCTGTTCATCCGCGTCCAGCTCGTTGAGTTTCTCCAGAAGCGTTAATG
TCTGGCTTCTGATAAAGCGGGCCATGTTAAGGGCGGTTTTTTCCTGTTTGGTCACTGATGCCTCCGTGTA
AGGGGGATTTCTGTTCATGGGGGTAATGATACCGATGAAACGAGAGAGGATGCTCACGATACGGGTTACT
GATGATGAACATGCCCGGTTACTGGAACGTTGTGAGGGTAAACAACTGGCGGTATGGATGCGGCGGGACC
AGAGAAAAATCACTCAGGGTCAATGCCAGCGCTTCGTTAATACAGATGTAGGTGTTCCACAGGGTAGCCA
GCAGCATCCTGCGATGCAGATCCGGAACATAATGGTGCAGGGCGCTGACTTCCGCGTTTCCAGACTTTAC
GAAACACGGAAACCGAAGACCATTCATGTTGTTGCTCAGGTCGCAGACGTTTTGCAGCAGCAGTCGCTTC
ACGTTCGCTCGCGTATCGGTGATTCATTCTGCTAACCAGTAAGGCAACCCCGCCAGCCTAGCCGGGTCCT
CAACGACAGGAGCACGATCATGCGCACCCGTGGGGCCGCCATGCCGGCGATAATGGCCTGCTTCTCGCCG
AAACGTTTGGTGGCGGGACCAGTGACGAAGGCTTGAGCGAGGGCGTGCAAGATTCCGAATACCGCAAGCG
ACAGGCCGATCATCGTCGCGCTCCAGCGAAAGCGGTCCTCGCCGAAAATGACCCAGAGCGCTGCCGGCAC
CTGTCCTACGAGTTGCATGATAAAGAAGACAGTCATAAGTGCGGCGACGATAGTCATGCCCCGCGCCCAC
CGGAAGGAGCTGACTGGGTTGAAGGCTCTCAAGGGCATCGGTCGAGATCCCGGTGCCTAATGAGTGAGCT
AACTTACATTAATTGCGTTGCGCTCACTGCCCGCTTTCCAGTCGGGAAACCTGTCGTGCCAGCTGCATTA
ATGAATCGGCCAACGCGCGGGGAGAGGCGGTTTGCGTATTGGGCGCCAGGGTGGTTTTTCTTTTCACCAG
TGAGACGGGCAACAGCTGATTGCCCTTCACCGCCTGGCCCTGAGAGAGTTGCAGCAAGCGGTCCACGCTG
GTTTGCCCCAGCAGGCGAAAATCCTGTTTGATGGTGGTTAACGGCGGGATATAACATGAGCTGTCTTCGG
TATCGTCGTATCCCACTACCGAGATATCCGCACCAACGCGCAGCCCGGACTCGGTAATGGCGCGCATTGC
GCCCAGCGCCATCTGATCGTTGGCAACCAGCATCGCAGTGGGAACGATGCCCTCATTCAGCATTTGCATG
GTTTGTTGAAAACCGGACATGGCACTCCAGTCGCCTTCCCGTTCCGCTATCGGCTGAATTTGATTGCGAG
TGAGATATTTATGCCAGCCAGCCAGACGCAGACGCGCCGAGACAGAACTTAATGGGCCCGCTAACAGCGC
GATTTGCTGGTGACCCAATGCGACCAGATGCTCCACGCCCAGTCGCGTACCGTCTTCATGGGAGAAAATA
ATACTGTTGATGGGTGTCTGGTCAGAGACATCAAGAAATAACGCCGGAACATTAGTGCAGGCAGCTTCCA
CAGCAATGGCATCCTGGTCATCCAGCGGATAGTTAATGATCAGCCCACTGACGCGTTGCGCGAGAAGATT
GTGCACCGCCGCTTTACAGGCTTCGACGCCGCTTCGTTCTACCATCGACACCACCACGCTGGCACCCAGT
TGATCGGCGCGAGATTTAATCGCCGCGACAATTTGCGACGGCGCGTGCAGGGCCAGACTGGAGGTGGCAA
CGCCAATCAGCAACGACTGTTTGCCCGCCAGTTGTTGTGCCACGCGGTTGGGAATGTAATTCAGCTCCGC
CATCGCCGCTTCCACTTTTTCCCGCGTTTTCGCAGAAACGTGGCTGGCCTGGTTCACCACGCGGGAAACG
GTCTGATAAGAGACACCGGCATACTCTGCGACATCGTATAACGTTACTGGTTTCACATTCACCACCCTGA
ATTGACTCTCTTCCGGGCGCTATCATGCCATACCGCGAAAGGTTTTGCGCCATTCGATGGTGTCCGGGAT
CTCGACGCTCTCCCTTATGCGACTCCTGCATTAGGAAGCAGCCCAGTAGTAGGTTGAGGCCGTTGAGCAC
CGCCGCCGCAAGGAATGGTGCATGCAAGGAGATGGCGCCCAACAGTCCCCCGGCCACGGGGCCTGCCACC
ATACCCACGCCGAAACAAGCGCTCATGAGCCCGAAGTGGCGAGCCCGATCTTCCCCATCGGTGATGTCGG
CGATATAGGCGCCAGCAACCGCACCTGTGGCGCCGGTGATGCCGGCCACGATGCGTCCGGCGTAGAGGAT
CGAGATCTCGATCCCGCGAAATTAATACGACTCACTATAGGGGAATTGTGAGCGGATAACAATTCCCCTC
TAGAAATAATTTTGTTTAACTTTAAGAAGGAGATATACCATGGGCAGCAGCCATCATCATCATCATCACA
GCAGCGGCGAGAACCTGTACTTCCAGGGCCATATGGCAGTTCCCGAGACCCGCCCTAACCACACTATTTA
TATCAACAACCTCAATTCGAAGATCAAGAAGGATGAGCTAAAAAAGTCCCTGCACGCCATCTTCTCCCGG
TTTGGCCAGATCCTGGATATCCTGGTACCGCGGCAGGCGACGCCGAGGGGCCAGGCCTTTGTCATCTTCA
AGGAGGTCAGCAGCGCCACCAACGCCCTGCGCTCCATGCAGGGTTTCCCTTTCTATGACAAACCTATGCG
TATCCAGTATGCCAAGACCGACAAGCGTATCCCGGCCAAGATGAAATGATAGGGATCCGAATTCGAGCTC
CGTCGACAAGCTTGCGGCCGCACTCGAGCACCACCACCACCACCACTGAGATCCGGCTGCTAACAAAGCC
CGAAAGGAAGCTGAGTTGGCTGCTGCCACCGCTGAGCAATAACTAGCATAACCCCTTGGGGCCTCTAAAC
GGGTCTTGAGGGGTTTTTTGCTGAAAGGAGGAACTATATCCGGAT
