Features (pLannotate 1.2.2; 19 found; start..end, strand, type, name):
     12..440     +  rep_origin     f1 ori (sequence partly withheld): f1 bacteriophage origin of replication; arrow indicates direction of (+) strand synthesis
    493..550     +  promoter       AmpR promoter (fragment): bla
    559..1374    -  CDS            KanR: aminoglycoside phosphotransferase; aph(3')-Ia; confers resistance to kanamycin in bacteria or G418 (Geneticin®) in eukaryotes
   1496..2084    +  rep_origin     ori: high-copy-number ColE1/pMB1/pBR322/pUC origin of replication
   2270..2409    -  misc_feature   bom: basis of mobility region from pBR322
   2511..2702    -  CDS            rop: Rop protein, which maintains plasmids at low copy number; rop
   2719..3099    +  CDS            YPB1_ECOLX: Protein predicted: Swiss-Prot protein existence level 4. From Escherichia coli.
   3171..3462    -  CDS            TcR (fragment): tetracycline efflux protein; tet; confers resistance to tetracycline
   3477..3498    -  protein_bind   CAP binding site: CAP binding activates transcription in the presence of cAMP. E. coli catabolite activator protein
   3511..4593    -  CDS            lacI: lac repressor; lacI; The lac repressor binds to the lac operator to inhibit transcription in E. coli. This inhibition can be relieved by adding lactose or isopropyl-β-D-thiogalactopyranoside (IPTG).
   4594..4671    -  promoter       lacI promoter: lacI
   4679..4958    -  CDS            TcR (fragment): tetracycline efflux protein; tet; confers resistance to tetracycline
   4980..4998    +  promoter       T7 promoter: promoter for bacteriophage T7 RNA polymerase
   4999..5023    +  protein_bind   lac operator: The lac repressor binds to the lac operator to inhibit transcription in E. coli. This inhibition can be relieved by adding lactose or isopropyl-β-D-thiogalactopyranoside (IPTG). lac repressor encoded by lacI
   5038..5060    +  RBS            RBS: efficient ribosome binding site from bacteriophage T7 gene 10 (Olins and Rangwala, 1989)
   5079..5095    +  CDS            capTEV™ (fragment): composite tag for in vivo biotinylation, TEV protease cleavage, and 6xHis tagging
   5142..5492    +  CDS            snf (fragment): SNRPA_DROME - Also known as D25, fs(1)1621, liz. Experimental evidence at protein level: Swiss-Prot protein existence level 1. Binds stem loop II of U1 snRNA. It is the first snRNP to interact with pre-mRNA. This interaction is required for the subsequent binding of U2 snRNP and the U4/U6/U5 tri-snRNP (By similarity). Plays a role in regulating sex-lethal splicing. From Drosophila melanogaster (Fruit fly).
   5503..5552    +  CDS            SET1 (fragment): solubility-enhancement tag derived from T7 phage gene 10B
   5560..5607    +  terminator     T7 terminator: transcription terminator for bacteriophage T7 RNA polymerase
>Addgene plasmid #112726 | pET28a_6HT-TBP6.7(R49A) | addgene full sequence | sequence record 216329 | Addgene NGS Result
TGGCGAATGGG
[124 nt withheld, positions 12-135]
C
[91 nt withheld, positions 137-227]
A
[49 nt withheld, positions 229-277]
CCTTTGACGTTGGAGTCCACGTTCTTT
[37 nt withheld, positions 305-341]
ACCCTATCTCGGTCTATTCTTTTGATTTATAAGGGATTTTGCCGATTTCGGCCTATTGGTTAAAAAATGA
GCTGATTTAACAAAAATTTAACGCGAATTTTAACAAAATATTAACGCTTACAATTTAGGTGGCACTTTTC
GGGGAAATGTGCGCGGAACCCCTATTTGTTTATTTTTCTAAATACATTCAAATATGTATCCGCTCATGAA
TTAATTCTTAGAAAAACTCATCGAGCATCAAATGAAACTGCAATTTATTCATATCAGGATTATCAATACC
ATATTTTTGAAAAAGCCGTTTCTGTAATGAAGGAGAAAACTCACCGAGGCAGTTCCATAGGATGGCAAGA
TCCTGGTATCGGTCTGCGATTCCGACTCGTCCAACATCAATACAACCTATTAATTTCCCCTCGTCAAAAA
TAAGGTTATCAAGTGAGAAATCACCATGAGTGACGACTGAATCCGGTGAGAATGGCAAAAGTTTATGCAT
TTCTTTCCAGACTTGTTCAACAGGCCAGCCATTACGCTCGTCATCAAAATCACTCGCATCAACCAAACCG
TTATTCATTCGTGATTGCGCCTGAGCGAGACGAAATACGCGATCGCTGTTAAAAGGACAATTACAAACAG
GAATCGAATGCAACCGGCGCAGGAACACTGCCAGCGCATCAACAATATTTTCACCTGAATCAGGATATTC
TTCTAATACCTGGAATGCTGTTTTCCCGGGGATCGCAGTGGTGAGTAACCATGCATCATCAGGAGTACGG
ATAAAATGCTTGATGGTCGGAAGAGGCATAAATTCCGTCAGCCAGTTTAGTCTGACCATCTCATCTGTAA
CATCATTGGCAACGCTACCTTTGCCATGTTTCAGAAACAACTCTGGCGCATCGGGCTTCCCATACAATCG
ATAGATTGTCGCACCTGATTGCCCGACATTATCGCGAGCCCATTTATACCCATATAAATCAGCATCCATG
TTGGAATTTAATCGCGGCCTAGAGCAAGACGTTTCCCGTTGAATATGGCTCATAACACCCCTTGTATTAC
TGTTTATGTAAGCAGACAGTTTTATTGTTCATGACCAAAATCCCTTAACGTGAGTTTTCGTTCCACTGAG
CGTCAGACCCCGTAGAAAAGATCAAAGGATCTTCTTGAGATCCTTTTTTTCTGCGCGTAATCTGCTGCTT
GCAAACAAAAAAACCACCGCTACCAGCGGTGGTTTGTTTGCCGGATCAAGAGCTACCAACTCTTTTTCCG
AAGGTAACTGGCTTCAGCAGAGCGCAGATACCAAATACTGTCCTTCTAGTGTAGCCGTAGTTAGGCCACC
ACTTCAAGAACTCTGTAGCACCGCCTACATACCTCGCTCTGCTAATCCTGTTACCAGTGGCTGCTGCCAG
TGGCGATAAGTCGTGTCTTACCGGGTTGGACTCAAGACGATAGTTACCGGATAAGGCGCAGCGGTCGGGC
TGAACGGGGGGTTCGTGCACACAGCCCAGCTTGGAGCGAACGACCTACACCGAACTGAGATACCTACAGC
GTGAGCTATGAGAAAGCGCCACGCTTCCCGAAGGGAGAAAGGCGGACAGGTATCCGGTAAGCGGCAGGGT
CGGAACAGGAGAGCGCACGAGGGAGCTTCCAGGGGGAAACGCCTGGTATCTTTATAGTCCTGTCGGGTTT
CGCCACCTCTGACTTGAGCGTCGATTTTTGTGATGCTCGTCAGGGGGGCGGAGCCTATGGAAAAACGCCA
GCAACGCGGCCTTTTTACGGTTCCTGGCCTTTTGCTGGCCTTTTGCTCACATGTTCTTTCCTGCGTTATC
CCCTGATTCTGTGGATAACCGTATTACCGCCTTTGAGTGAGCTGATACCGCTCGCCGCAGCCGAACGACC
GAGCGCAGCGAGTCAGTGAGCGAGGAAGCGGAAGAGCGCCTGATGCGGTATTTTCTCCTTACGCATCTGT
GCGGTATTTCACACCGCAATGGTGCACTCTCAGTACAATCTGCTCTGATGCCGCATAGTTAAGCCAGTAT
ACACTCCGCTATCGCTACGTGACTGGGTCATGGCTGCGCCCCGACACCCGCCAACACCCGCTGACGCGCC
CTGACGGGCTTGTCTGCTCCCGGCATCCGCTTACAGACAAGCTGTGACCGTCTCCGGGAGCTGCATGTGT
CAGAGGTTTTCACCGTCATCACCGAAACGCGCGAGGCAGCTGCGGTAAAGCTCATCAGCGTGGTCGTGAA
GCGATTCACAGATGTCTGCCTGTTCATCCGCGTCCAGCTCGTTGAGTTTCTCCAGAAGCGTTAATGTCTG
GCTTCTGATAAAGCGGGCCATGTTAAGGGCGGTTTTTTCCTGTTTGGTCACTGATGCCTCCGTGTAAGGG
GGATTTCTGTTCATGGGGGTAATGATACCGATGAAACGAGAGAGGATGCTCACGATACGGGTTACTGATG
ATGAACATGCCCGGTTACTGGAACGTTGTGAGGGTAAACAACTGGCGGTATGGATGCGGCGGGACCAGAG
AAAAATCACTCAGGGTCAATGCCAGCGCTTCGTTAATACAGATGTAGGTGTTCCACAGGGTAGCCAGCAG
CATCCTGCGATGCAGATCCGGAACATAATGGTGCAGGGCGCTGACTTCCGCGTTTCCAGACTTTACGAAA
CACGGAAACCGAAGACCATTCATGTTGTTGCTCAGGTCGCAGACGTTTTGCAGCAGCAGTCGCTTCACGT
TCGCTCGCGTATCGGTGATTCATTCTGCTAACCAGTAAGGCAACCCCGCCAGCCTAGCCGGGTCCTCAAC
GACAGGAGCACGATCATGCGCACCCGTGGGGCCGCCATGCCGGCGATAATGGCCTGCTTCTCGCCGAAAC
GTTTGGTGGCGGGACCAGTGACGAAGGCTTGAGCGAGGGCGTGCAAGATTCCGAATACCGCAAGCGACAG
GCCGATCATCGTCGCGCTCCAGCGAAAGCGGTCCTCGCCGAAAATGACCCAGAGCGCTGCCGGCACCTGT
CCTACGAGTTGCATGATAAAGAAGACAGTCATAAGTGCGGCGACGATAGTCATGCCCCGCGCCCACCGGA
AGGAGCTGACTGGGTTGAAGGCTCTCAAGGGCATCGGTCGAGATCCCGGTGCCTAATGAGTGAGCTAACT
TACATTAATTGCGTTGCGCTCACTGCCCGCTTTCCAGTCGGGAAACCTGTCGTGCCAGCTGCATTAATGA
ATCGGCCAACGCGCGGGGAGAGGCGGTTTGCGTATTGGGCGCCAGGGTGGTTTTTCTTTTCACCAGTGAG
ACGGGCAACAGCTGATTGCCCTTCACCGCCTGGCCCTGAGAGAGTTGCAGCAAGCGGTCCACGCTGGTTT
GCCCCAGCAGGCGAAAATCCTGTTTGATGGTGGTTAACGGCGGGATATAACATGAGCTGTCTTCGGTATC
GTCGTATCCCACTACCGAGATATCCGCACCAACGCGCAGCCCGGACTCGGTAATGGCGCGCATTGCGCCC
AGCGCCATCTGATCGTTGGCAACCAGCATCGCAGTGGGAACGATGCCCTCATTCAGCATTTGCATGGTTT
GTTGAAAACCGGACATGGCACTCCAGTCGCCTTCCCGTTCCGCTATCGGCTGAATTTGATTGCGAGTGAG
ATATTTATGCCAGCCAGCCAGACGCAGACGCGCCGAGACAGAACTTAATGGGCCCGCTAACAGCGCGATT
TGCTGGTGACCCAATGCGACCAGATGCTCCACGCCCAGTCGCGTACCGTCTTCATGGGAGAAAATAATAC
TGTTGATGGGTGTCTGGTCAGAGACATCAAGAAATAACGCCGGAACATTAGTGCAGGCAGCTTCCACAGC
AATGGCATCCTGGTCATCCAGCGGATAGTTAATGATCAGCCCACTGACGCGTTGCGCGAGAAGATTGTGC
ACCGCCGCTTTACAGGCTTCGACGCCGCTTCGTTCTACCATCGACACCACCACGCTGGCACCCAGTTGAT
CGGCGCGAGATTTAATCGCCGCGACAATTTGCGACGGCGCGTGCAGGGCCAGACTGGAGGTGGCAACGCC
AATCAGCAACGACTGTTTGCCCGCCAGTTGTTGTGCCACGCGGTTGGGAATGTAATTCAGCTCCGCCATC
GCCGCTTCCACTTTTTCCCGCGTTTTCGCAGAAACGTGGCTGGCCTGGTTCACCACGCGGGAAACGGTCT
GATAAGAGACACCGGCATACTCTGCGACATCGTATAACGTTACTGGTTTCACATTCACCACCCTGAATTG
ACTCTCTTCCGGGCGCTATCATGCCATACCGCGAAAGGTTTTGCGCCATTCGATGGTGTCCGGGATCTCG
ACGCTCTCCCTTATGCGACTCCTGCATTAGGAAGCAGCCCAGTAGTAGGTTGAGGCCGTTGAGCACCGCC
GCCGCAAGGAATGGTGCATGCAAGGAGATGGCGCCCAACAGTCCCCCGGCCACGGGGCCTGCCACCATAC
CCACGCCGAAACAAGCGCTCATGAGCCCGAAGTGGCGAGCCCGATCTTCCCCATCGGTGATGTCGGCGAT
ATAGGCGCCAGCAACCGCACCTGTGGCGCCGGTGATGCCGGCCACGATGCGTCCGGCGTAGAGGATCGAG
ATCTCGATCCCGCGAAATTAATACGACTCACTATAGGGGAATTGTGAGCGGATAACAATTCCCCTCTAGA
AATAATTTTGTTTAACTTTAAGAAGGAGATATACCATGGGCAGCAGCCATCATCATCATCATCACAGCAG
CGGCGAGAACCTGTACTTCCAGGGCCATATGGCAGTTCCCGAGACCCGCCCTAACCACACTATTTATATC
AACAACCTCAATTCGAAGATCAAGAAGGATGAGCTAAAAAAGTCCCTGCACGCCATCTTCTCCCGGTTTG
GCCAGATCCTGGATATCCTGGTACCGCGGCAGGCGACGCCGAGGGGCCAGGCCTTTGTCATCTTCAAGGA
GGTCAGCAGCGCCACCAACGCCCTGCGCTCCATGCAGGGTTTCCCTTTCTATGACAAACCTATGCGTATC
CAGTATGCCAAGACCGACAAGCGTATCCCGGCCAAGATGAAATGATAGGGATCCGAATTCGAGCTCCGTC
GACAAGCTTGCGGCCGCACTCGAGCACCACCACCACCACCACTGAGATCCGGCTGCTAACAAAGCCCGAA
AGGAAGCTGAGTTGGCTGCTGCCACCGCTGAGCAATAACTAGCATAACCCCTTGGGGCCTCTAAACGGGT
CTTGAGGGGTTTTTTGCTGAAAGGAGGAACTATATCCGGAT
