>Addgene plasmid #112726 | pET28a_6HT-TBP6.7(R49A) | depositor partial sequence | sequence record 212435 | Insert only
CCATGGGCAGCAGCCATCATCATCATCATCACAGCAGCGGCGAGAACCTGTACTTCCAGGGCCATATGGC
AGTTCCCGAGACCCGCCCTAACCACACTATTTATATCAACAACCTCAATTCGAAGATCAAGAAGGATGAG
CTAAAAAAGTCCCTGCACGCCATCTTCTCCCGGTTTGGCCAGATCCTGGATATCCTGGTACCGCGGCAGG
CGACGCCGAGGGGCCAGGCCTTTGTCATCTTCAAGGAGGTCAGCAGCGCCACCAACGCCCTGCGCTCCAT
GCAGGGTTTCCCTTTCTATGACAAACCTATGCGTATCCAGTATGCCAAGACCGACAAGCGTATCCCGGCC
AAGATGAAATGATAGGGATCC
